Addgene plasmid #74882: pGWB552
Purpose: (Empty Backbone) Gateway cloning compatible binary vector for N-terminal fusion with G3GFP (CaMV35S promoter).
Depositing lab: Tsuyoshi Nakagawa. Depositing organization: Shimane University. Publication: Improved Gateway binary vectors: high-performance vectors for creation of fusion constructs in transgenic analysis of plants. Nakagawa T, Suzuki T, Murata S, Nakamura S, Hino T, Maeo K, Tabata R, Kawai T, Tanaka K, Niwa Y, Watanabe Y, Nakamura K, Kimura T, Ishiguro S. Biosci Biotechnol Biochem. 2007 Aug;71(8):2095-100. Epub 2007 Aug 7. 10.1271/bbb.70216 PubMed 17690442.
Backbone
  Vector backbone: pPZP221
  Backbone manufacturer: Hajdukiewicz P., Svab Z. and Maliga P.
  Backbone size (bp): 8500
  Modifications to backbone: gentamycin-resistant marker was removed and hygromycin-resistant marker (NOS promoter:HPT:NOS terminator) was inserted
  Vector type: Plant Expression
  Promoter: CaMV35S
  Selectable markers: Hygromycin
Growth in bacteria
  Bacterial resistance: Chloramphenicol and Spectinomycin, 25 & 50 μg/mL
  Growth temperature: 37°C
  Growth strain: ccdB Survival
  Copy number: High Copy
Gene/Insert
  Cloning method: Gateway Cloning
Terms and licenses: Academic/Nonprofit Terms; Industry Terms: Not Available to Industry
How to cite: pGWB552 was a gift from Tsuyoshi Nakagawa (Addgene plasmid # 74882 ; http://n2t.net/addgene:74882 ; RRID:Addgene_74882)
