[The description below was written by a language model from this plasmid's Addgene catalogue record and pLannotate feature annotations shown in this document.]
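Description:
pGWB552 is an empty Gateway destination binary vector for Agrobacterium-mediated plant transformation, built on the pPZP221 backbone, in which the original gentamycin plant marker was replaced by a hygromycin cassette. It is designed to express a protein of interest as a fusion with G3GFP at its N-terminus under the CaMV 35S promoter. The backbone outside the T-DNA carries a ColE1/pBR322-type origin with the bom mobilisation region for propagation in E. coli. It also carries the pVS1 oriV, RepA and StaA functions for replication and stable maintenance in Agrobacterium. Bacterial selection relies on the aadA spectinomycin/streptomycin resistance gene. Small annotated remnants of a gentamycin resistance gene, rop and a Tn5 transposase are cloning leftovers.

Between the nopaline-type right and left T-DNA borders, the 35S promoter drives an Aequorea-derived GFP variant reading frame (annotated by similarity as Q80R, corresponding to G3GFP). This is followed directly by the Gateway cassette (attR1, chloramphenicol resistance gene, ccdB, attR2) and a NOS terminator. An LR recombination with an entry clone replaces the CmR/ccdB segment with the gene of interest, placing it downstream of GFP. The ccdB toxin counter-selects unrecombined vector, which is why the empty plasmid is maintained in a ccdB-tolerant strain with chloramphenicol as well as spectinomycin. A NOS promoter:HPT:NOS terminator cassette near the left border, oriented opposite to the fusion cassette, provides hygromycin selection of transformed plants. The vector is typically used for constitutive expression of GFP-tagged proteins in transgenic plants, for example in localisation studies.
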