Features (pLannotate 1.2.2; 31 found; start..end, strand, type, name):
     54..78      -  misc_feature   RB T-DNA repeat: right border repeat from nopaline C58 T-DNA
    144..298     -  CDS            lacZα (fragment): LacZα fragment of β-galactosidase; lacZ fragment
    301..321     -  misc_feature   MCS (fragment): pUC18/19 multiple cloning site
    812..1153    +  promoter       CaMV 35S promoter: strong constitutive promoter from cauliflower mosaic virus
   1178..1891    +  CDS            Q80R: Q80R is a fluorescent protein, derived from Aequorea victoria.
   1901..2025    +  protein_bind   attR1: mutant version of attR; recombination site for the Gateway® LR reaction LR Clonase™
   2062..2092    +  promoter       lac UV5 promoter: E. coli lac promoter with an "up" mutation
   2117..2145    +  promoter       cat promoter (fragment): promoter of the E. coli cat gene encoding chloramphenicol acetyltransferase
   2146..2805    +  CDS            CmR: chloramphenicol acetyltransferase; cat; confers resistance to chloramphenicol
   2984..3142    +  CDS            ccdA (fragment): CCDA_ECO57 - Also known as H, letA. Experimental evidence at protein level: Swiss-Prot protein existence level 1. Antitoxin component of a type II toxin-antitoxin (TA) system which inhibits the post-segregational killing (PSK) of plasmid-free cells, also referred to as a plasmid addiction system. Binds to and blocks the activity of CcdB; will also remove bound CcdB protein from the CcdB-GyrA complex by forming a CcdA-CcdB complex, a process termed rejuvenation. Functions as a transcriptional corepressor for the ccdAB operon, repression also requires CcdB (By similarity). From Escherichia coli
   3147..3449    +  CDS            ccdB: CCDB_ECOLI - Also known as G, letB, letD. Experimental evidence at protein level: Swiss-Prot protein existence level 1. Toxic component of a type II toxin-antitoxin (TA) system, functioning in plasmid maintainence. Responsible for the post- segregational killing (PSK) of plasmid-free cells, also referred to as a plasmid addiction system. Half-life of over 2 hours. Cell killing by CcdB is accompanied by filamentation, defects in chromosome and plasmid segregation, defects in cell division, formation of anucleate cells, decreased DNA synthesis and plasmid loss. Interferes with the activity of DN
   3493..3617    -  protein_bind   attR2: mutant version of attR; recombination site for the Gateway® LR reaction LR Clonase™
   3643..3895    +  terminator     NOS terminator: nopaline synthase terminator and poly(A) signal
   3951..3973    -  protein_bind   lac operator (fragment): The lac repressor binds to the lac operator to inhibit transcription in E. coli. This inhibition can be relieved by adding lactose or isopropyl-β-D-thiogalactopyranoside (IPTG). lac repressor encoded by lacI
   3977..4007    -  promoter       lac promoter: promoter for the E. coli lac operon
   4022..4043    -  protein_bind   CAP binding site: CAP binding activates transcription in the presence of cAMP. E. coli catabolite activator protein
   4079..4331    -  terminator     NOS terminator: nopaline synthase terminator and poly(A) signal
   4482..5507    -  CDS            HygR: aminoglycoside phosphotransferase from E. coli; aph(4)-Ia; confers resistance to hygromycin
   5559..5738    -  promoter       NOS promoter: nopaline synthase promoter
   5818..6147    -  CDS            tnpA (fragment): TN5P_ECOLX - Also known as tnp. Experimental evidence at protein level: Swiss-Prot protein existence level 1. Mediates transposition of transposon Tn5 by a 'cut and paste' mechanism. First, the monomeric transposase binds the 19 bp inverted DNA repeats flanking the transposon. Then, dimerization of the DNA- bound transposase creates a synaptic DNA complex. After nicking of the first DNA strand, excision of the transposon proceeds through a series of intermediates. The transposase then mediates the insertion of the transposon at a new site by strand transfer. The activity of the wild- type tran
   6244..6268    -  misc_feature   LB T-DNA repeat: left border repeat from nopaline C58 T-DNA
   6527..6550    +  promoter       Pc promoter (fragment): intI1 (promoter lies within the coding sequence); class 1 integron promoter
   6726..6782    +  CDS            GmR (fragment): gentamycin acetyltransferase; aacC1; confers resistance to gentamycin
   6793..7580    +  CDS            SmR (fragment): aminoglycoside adenylyltransferase (Murphy, 1985); aadA; confers resistance to spectinomycin and streptomycin
   7826..8414    +  rep_origin     ori: high-copy-number ColE1/pMB1/pBR322/pUC origin of replication
   8600..8740    -  misc_feature   bom: basis of mobility region from pBR322
   8842..8881    -  CDS            rop (fragment): Rop protein, which maintains plasmids at low copy number; rop
   9084..9278    -  rep_origin     pVS1 oriV: origin of replication for the Pseudomonas plasmid pVS1 (Heeb et al., 2000)
   9344..10417   -  CDS            pVS1 RepA: replication protein from the Pseudomonas plasmid pVS1 (Heeb et al., 2000)
  10846..11475   -  CDS            pVS1 StaA: stability protein from the Pseudomonas plasmid pVS1 (Heeb et al., 2000)
  12035..12436   -  CDS            Y4CG_SINFN (fragment): Protein inferred from homology: Swiss-Prot protein existence level 3. From Sinorhizobium fredii (strain NBRC 101917 / NGR234).
>Addgene plasmid #74882 | pGWB552 | depositor full sequence | sequence record 141557 | pGWB552 sequence 12722 bps
TTTCACGCCCTTTTAAATATCCGATTATTCTAATAAACGCTCTTTTCTCTTAGGTTTACCCGCCAATATA
TCCTGTCAAACACTGATAGTTTAAACTGAAGGCGGGAAACGACAATCTGATCCAAGCTCAAGCTGCTCTA
GCATTCGCCATTCAGGCTGCGCAACTGTTGGGAAGGGCGATCGGTGCGGGCCTCTTCGCTATTACGCCAG
CTGGCGAAAGGGGGATGTGCTGCAAGGCGATTAAGTTGGGTAACGCCAGGGTTTTCCCAGTCACGACGTT
GTAAAACGACGGCCAGTGCCAAGCTTGCATGCCTGCAGGTCCCCAGATTAGCCTTTTCAATTTCAGAAAG
AATGCTAACCCACAGATGGTTAGAGAGGCTTACGCAGCAGGTCTCATCAAGACGATCTACCCGAGCAATA
ATCTCCAGGAAATCAAATACCTTCCCAAGAAGGTTAAAGATGCAGTCAAAAGATTCAGGACTAACTGCAT
CAAGAACACAGAGAAAGATATATTTCTCAAGATCAGAAGTACTATTCCAGTATGGACGATTCAAGGCTTG
CTTCACAAACCAAGGCAAGTAATAGAGATTGGAGTCTCTAAAAAGGTAGTTCCCACTGAATCAAAGGCCA
TGGAGTCAAAGATTCAAATAGAGGACCTAACAGAACTCGCCGTAAAGACTGGCGAACAGTTCATACAGAG
TCTCTTACGACTCAATGACAAGAAGAAAATCTTCGTCAACATGGTGGAGCACGACACACTTGTCTACTCC
AAAAATATCAAAGATACAGTCTCAGAAGACCAAAGGGCAATTGAGACTTTTCAACAAAGGGTAATATCCG
GAAACCTCCTCGGATTCCATTGCCCAGCTATCTGTCACTTTATTGTGAAGATAGTGGAAAAGGAAGGTGG
CTCCTACAAATGCCATCATTGCGATAAAGGAAAGGCCATCGTTGAAGATGCCTCTGCCGACAGTGGTCCC
AAAGATGGACCCCCACCCACGAGGAGCATCGTGGAAAAAGAAGACGTTCCAACCACGTCTTCAAAGCAAG
TGGATTGATGTGATATCTCCACTGACGTAAGGGATGACGCACAATCCCACTATCCTTCGCAAGACCCTTC
CTCTATATAAGGAAGTTCATTTCATTTGGAGAGAACACGGGGGACTCTAGAATGAGCATGAGTAAAGGAG
AAGAACTTTTCACTGGAGTTGTCCCAATTCTTGTTGAATTAGATGGTGATGTTAATGGGCACAAATTTTC
TGTCAGTGGAGAGGGTGAAGGTGATGCAACATACGGAAAACTTACCCTTAAATTTATTTGCACTACTGGA
AAACTACCTGTTCCATGGCCAACACTTGTTACTACTTTCGCTTACGGTGTGCAGTGCTTCTCAAGATACC
CAGATCATATGAAGCGGCACGACTTCTTCAAGAGCGCCATGCCTGAGGGATACGTGCAGGAGAGGACCAT
CTTCTTCAAGGACGACGGGAACTACAAGACACGTGCTGAAGTCAAGTTTGAGGGAGACACCCTCGTCAAC
AGGATCGAGCTTAAGGGAATCGATTTCAAGGAGGACGGAAACATCCTCGGCCACAAGTTGGAATACAACT
TCAACTCCCACAACGTGTACATCATGGCAGACAAACAAAAGAATGGAATCAAAGTTAACTTCAAAATTAG
ACACAACATTGAAGATGGAAGCGTTCAACTAGCAGACCATTATCAACAAAATACTCCAATTGGCGATGGC
CCTGTCCTTTTACCAGACAACCATTACCTGTCCACACAATCTGCCCTTTCGAAAGATCCCAACGAAAAGA
GAGACCACATGGTCCTTCTTGAGTTTGTAACAGCTGCTGGGATTACACATGGCATGGATGAACTATACAA
AGCTGTTATCACAAGTTTGTACAAAAAAGCTGAACGAGAAACGTAAAATGATATAAATATCAATATATTA
AATTAGATTTTGCATAAAAAACAGACTACATAATACTGTAAAACACAACATATCCAGTCACTATGGCGGC
CCCTCGAGGGGCCGCATTAGGCACCCCAGGCTTTACACTTTATGCTTCCGGCTCGTATAATGTGTGGATT
TTGAGTTAGGATCCGGCGAGATTTTCAGGAGCTAAGGAAGCTAAAATGGAGAAAAAAATCACTGGATATA
CCACCGTTGATATATCCCAATGGCATCGTAAAGAACATTTTGAGGCATTTCAGTCAGTTGCTCAATGTAC
CTATAACCAGACCGTTCAGCTGGATATTACGGCCTTTTTAAAGACCGTAAAGAAAAATAAGCACAAGTTT
TATCCGGCCTTTATTCACATTCTTGCCCGCCTGATGAATGCTCATCCGGAATTCCGTATGGCAATGAAAG
ACGGTGAGCTGGTGATATGGGATAGTGTTCACCCTTGTTACACCGTTTTCCATGAGCAAACTGAAACGTT
TTCATCGCTCTGGAGTGAATACCACGACGATTTCCGGCAGTTTCTACACATATATTCGCAAGATGTGGCG
TGTTACGGTGAAAACCTGGCCTATTTCCCTAAAGGGTTTATTGAGAATATGTTTTTCGTCTCAGCCAATC
CCTGGGTGAGTTTCACCAGTTTTGATTTAAACGTGGCCAATATGGACAACTTCTTCGCCCCCGTTTTCAC
CATGGGCAAATATTATACGCAAGGCGACAAGGTGCTGATGCCGCTGGCGATTCAGGTTCATCATGCCGTC
TGTGATGGCTTCCATGTCGGCAGAATGCTTAATGAATTACAACAGTACTGCGATGAGTGGCAGGGCGGGG
CGTAAACGCGTGGATCCGGCTTACTAAAAGCCAGATAACAGTATGCGTATTTGCGCGCTGATTTTTGCGG
TATAAGAATATATACTGATATGTATACCCGAAGTATGTCAAAAAGAGGTGTGCTATGAAGCAGCGTATTA
CAGTGACAGTTGACAGCGACAGCTATCAGTTGCTCAAGGCATATATGATGTCAATATCTCCGGTCTGGTA
AGCACAACCATGCAGAATGAAGCCCGTCGTCTGCGTGCCGAACGCTGGAAAGCGGAAAATCAGGAAGGGA
TGGCTGAGGTCGCCCGGTTTATTGAAATGAACGGCTCTTTTGCTGACGAGAACAGGGACTGGTGAAATGC
AGTTTAAGGTTTACACCTATAAAAGAGAGAGCCGTTATCGTCTGTTTGTGGATGTACAGAGTGATATTAT
TGACACGCCCGGGCGACGGATGGTGATCCCCCTGGCCAGTGCACGTCTGCTGTCAGATAAAGTCTCCCGT
GAACTTTACCCGGTGGTGCATATCGGGGATGAAAGCTGGCGCATGATGACCACCGATATGGCCAGTGTGC
CGGTCTCCGTTATCGGGGAAGAAGTGGCTGATCTCAGCCACCGCGAAAATGACATCAAAAACGCCATTAA
CCTGATGTTCTGGGGAATATAAATGTCAGGCTCCCTTATACACAGCCAGTCTGCAGGTCGACCATAGTGA
CTGGATATGTTGTGTTTTACAGTATTATGTAGTCTGTTTTTTATGCAAAATCTAATTTAATATATTGATA
TTTATATCATTTTACGTTTCTCGTTCAGCTTTCTTGTACAAAGTGGTGATAACCTAGAGCTCGAATTTCC
CCGATCGTTCAAACATTTGGCAATAAAGTTTCTTAAGATTGAATCCTGTTGCCGGTCTTGCGATGATTAT
CATATAATTTCTGTTGAATTACGTTAAGCATGTAATAATTAACATGTAATGCATGACGTTATTTATGAGA
TGGGTTTTTATGATTAGAGTCCCGCAATTATACATTTAATACGCGATAGAAAACAAAATATAGCGCGCAA
ACTAGGATAAATTATCGCGCGCGGTGTCATCTATGTTACTAGATCGGGAATTGGTTCCGGAACCAATTCG
TAATCATGGTCATAGCTGTTTCCTGTGTGAAATTGTTATCCGCTCACAATTCCACACAACATACGAGCCG
GAAGCATAAAGTGTAAAGCCTGGGGTGCCTAATGAGTGAGCTAACTCACATTAGGCTGAATTAGGCGCGC
CTATTTCTATTAATTCCCGATCTAGTAACATAGATGACACCGCGCGCGATAATTTATCCTAGTTTGCGCG
CTATATTTTGTTTTCTATCGCGTATTAAATGTATAATTGCGGGACTCTAATCATAAAAACCCATCTCATA
AATAACGTCATGCATTACATGTTAATTATTACATGCTTAACGTAATTCAACAGAAATTATATGATAATCA
TCGCAAGACCGGCAACAGGATTCAATCTTAAGAAACTTTATTGCCAAATGTTTGAACGATCGGGGAAATT
CGGGGGATCGATCCCGCGAACTGTGGACGAGAACTGTGCCACCAAGCGTAAGGCCGTTCTCTCGCATTTG
CCTTGCTAGGCTCGCGCGAGTTGCTGGCTGAGGCGTTCTCGAAATCAGCTCTTGTTCGGTCGGCATCTAC
TCTATTCCTTTGCCCTCGGACGAGTGCTGGGGCGTCGGTTTCCACTATCGGCGAGTACTTCTACACAGCC
ATCGGTCCAGACGGCCGCGCTTCTGCGGGCGATTTGTGTACGCCCGACAGTCCCGGCTCCGGATCGGACG
ATTGCGTCGCATCGACCCTGCGCCCAAGCTGCATCATCGAAATTGCCGTCAACCAAGCTCTGATAGAGTT
GGTCAAGACCAATGCGGAGCATATACGCCCGGAGCCGCGGCGATCCTGCAAGCTCCGGATGCCTCCGCTC
GAAGTAGCGCGTCTGCTGCTCCATACAAGCCAACCACGGCCTCCAGAAGAAGATGTTGGCGACCTCGTAT
TGGGAATCCCCGAACATCGCCTCGCTCCAGTCAATGACCGCTGTTATGCGGCCATTGTCCGTCAGGACAT
TGTTGGAGCCGAAATCCGCGTGCACGAGGTGCCGGACTTCGGGGCAGTCCTCGGCCCAAAGCATCAGCTC
ATCGAGAGCCTGCGCGACGGACGCACTGACGGTGTCGTCCATCACAGTTTGCCAGTGATACACATGGGGA
TCAGCAATCGCGCATATGAAATCACGCCATGTAGTGTATTGACCGATTCCTTGCGGTCCGAATGGGCCGA
ACCCGCTCGTCTGGCTAAGATCGGCCGCAGCGATCGCATCCATGGCCTCCGCGACCGGCTGCAGAACAGC
GGGCAGTTCGGTTTCAGGCAGGTCTTGCAACGTGACACCCTGTGCACGGCGGGAGATGCAATAGGTCAGG
CTCTCGCTGAATGCCCCAATGTCAAGCACTTCCGGAATCGGGAGCGCGGCCGATGCAAAGTGCCGATAAA
CATAACGATCTTTGTAGAAACCATCGGCGCAGCTATTTACCCGCAGGACATATCCACGCCCTCCTACATC
GAAGCTGAAAGCACGAGATTCTTCGCCCTCCGAGAGCTGCATCAGGTCGGAGACGCTGTCGAACTTTTCG
ATCAGAAACTTCTCGACAGACGTCGCGGTGAGTTCAGGCTTTTTCATATCTTATTGCCCCCCGGGATCAG
ATCTGGATTGAGAGTGAATATGAGACTCTAATTGGATACCGAGGGGAATTTATGGAACGTCAGTGGAGCA
TTTTTGACAAGAAATATTTGCTAGCTGATAGTGACCTTAGGCGACTTTTGAACGCGCAATAATGGTTTCT
GACGTATGTGCTTAGCTCATTAAACTCCAGAAACCCGCGGCTGAGTGGCTCCTTCAACGTTGCGGTTCTG
TCAGTTCCAAACGTAAAACGGCTTGTCCCGCGTCATCGGCGGGGGTCATAACGTGACTCCCTTAATTCTC
CGCTCATGATCTTGATCCCCTGCGCCATCAGATCCTTGGCGGCAAGAAAGCCATCCAGTTTACTTTGCAG
GGCTTCCCAACCTTACCAGAGGGCGCCCCAGCTGGCAATTCCGGTTCGCTTGCTGTCCATAAAACCGCCC
AGTCTAGCTATCGCCATGTAAGCCCACTGCAAGCTACCTGCTTTCTCTTTGCGCTTGCGTTTTCCCTTGT
CCAGATAGCCCAGTAGCTGACATTCATCCGGGGTCAGCACCGTTTCTGCGGACTGGCTTTCTACGTGTTC
CGCTTCCTTTAGCAGCCCTTGCGCCCTGAGTGCTTGCGGCAGCGTGAAGCTGATCCGTCGAGATTAATAG
AAATAAATTCAGCCTAATTCGGCGTTAATTCAGTACATTAAAAACGTCCGCAATGTGTTATTAAGTTGTC
TAAGCGTCAATTTGTTTACACCACAATATATCCTGCCACCAGCCAGCCAACAGCTCCCCGACCGGCAGCT
CGGCACAAAATCACCACTCGATACAGGCAGCCCATCAGTCCGGGACGGCGTCAGCGGGAGAGCCGTTGTA
AGGCGGCAGACTTTGCTCATGTTACCGATGCTATTCGGAAGAACGGCAACTAAGCTGCCGGGTTTGAAAC
ACGGATGATCTCGCGGAGGGTAGCATGTTGATTGTAACGATGACAGAGCGTTGCTGCCTGTGATCAATTC
GGGCACGAACCCAGTGGACATAAGCCTGTTCGGTTCGTAAGCTGTAATGCAAGTAGCGTATGCGCTCACG
CAACTGGTCCAGAACCTTGACCGAACGCAGCGGTGGTAACGGCGCAGTGGCGGTTTTCATGGCTTGTTAT
GACTGTTTTTTTGGGGTACAGTCTATGCCTCGGGCATCCAAGCAGCAAGCGCGTTACGCCGTGGGTCGAT
GTTTGATGTTATGGAGCAGCAACGATGTTACGCAGCAGGGCAGTCGCCCTAAAACAAAGTTAAACATCAT
GGGGGAAGCGGTGATCGCCGAAGTATCGACTCAACTATCAGAGGTAGTTGGCGTCATCGAGCGCCATCTC
GAACCGACGTTGCTGGCCGTACATTTGTACGGCTCCGCAGTGGATGGCGGCCTGAAGCCACACAGTGATA
TTGATTTGCTGGTTACGGTGACCGTAAGGCTTGATGAAACAACGCGGCGAGCTTTGATCAACGACCTTTT
GGAAACTTCGGCTTCCCCTGGAGAGAGCGAGATTCTCCGCGCTGTAGAAGTCACCATTGTTGTGCACGAC
GACATCATTCCGTGGCGTTATCCAGCTAAGCGCGAACTGCAATTTGGAGAATGGCAGCGCAATGACATTC
TTGCAGGTATCTTCGAGCCAGCCACGATCGACATTGATCTGGCTATCTTGCTGACAAAAGCAAGAGAACA
TAGCGTTGCCTTGGTAGGTCCAGCGGCGGAGGAACTCTTTGATCCGGTTCCTGAACAGGATCTATTTGAG
GCGCTAAATGAAACCTTAACGCTATGGAACTCGCCGCCCGACTGGGCTGGCGATGAGCGAAATGTAGTGC
TTACGTTGTCCCGCATTTGGTACAGCGCAGTAACCGGCAAAATCGCGCCGAAGGATGTCGCTGCCGACTG
GGCAATGGAGCGCCTGCCGGCCCAGTATCAGCCCGTCATACTTGAAGCTAGACAGGCTTATCTTGGACAA
GAAGAAGATCGCTTGGCCTCGCGCGCAGATCAGTTGGAAGAATTTGTCCACTACGTGAAAGGCGAGATCA
CCAAGGTAGTCGGCAAATAATGTCTAGCTAGAAATTCGTTCAAGCCGACGCCGCTTCGCGGCGCGGCTTA
ACTCAAGCGTTAGATGCACTAAGCACATAATTGCTCACAGCCAAACTATCAGGTCAAGTCTGCTTTTATT
ATTTTTAAGCGTGCATAATAAGCCCTACACAAATTGGGAGATATATCATGCATGACCAAAATCCCTTAAC
GTGAGTTTTCGTTCCACTGAGCGTCAGACCCCGTAGAAAAGATCAAAGGATCTTCTTGAGATCCTTTTTT
TCTGCGCGTAATCTGCTGCTTGCAAACAAAAAAACCACCGCTACCAGCGGTGGTTTGTTTGCCGGATCAA
GAGCTACCAACTCTTTTTCCGAAGGTAACTGGCTTCAGCAGAGCGCAGATACCAAATACTGTCCTTCTAG
TGTAGCCGTAGTTAGGCCACCACTTCAAGAACTCTGTAGCACCGCCTACATACCTCGCTCTGCTAATCCT
GTTACCAGTGGCTGCTGCCAGTGGCGATAAGTCGTGTCTTACCGGGTTGGACTCAAGACGATAGTTACCG
GATAAGGCGCAGCGGTCGGGCTGAACGGGGGGTTCGTGCACACAGCCCAGCTTGGAGCGAACGACCTACA
CCGAACTGAGATACCTACAGCGTGAGCTATGAGAAAGCGCCACGCTTCCCGAAGGGAGAAAGGCGGACAG
GTATCCGGTAAGCGGCAGGGTCGGAACAGGAGAGCGCACGAGGGAGCTTCCAGGGGGAAACGCCTGGTAT
CTTTATAGTCCTGTCGGGTTTCGCCACCTCTGACTTGAGCGTCGATTTTTGTGATGCTCGTCAGGGGGGC
GGAGCCTATGGAAAAACGCCAGCAACGCGGCCTTTTTACGGTTCCTGGCCTTTTGCTGGCCTTTTGCTCA
CATGTTCTTTCCTGCGTTATCCCCTGATTCTGTGGATAACCGTATTACCGCCTTTGAGTGAGCTGATACC
GCTCGCCGCAGCCGAACGACCGAGCGCAGCGAGTCAGTGAGCGAGGAAGCGGAAGAGCGCCTGATGCGGT
ATTTTCTCCTTACGCATCTGTGCGGTATTTCACACCGCATATGGTGCACTCTCAGTACAATCTGCTCTGA
TGCCGCATAGTTAAGCCAGTATACACTCCGCTATCGCTACGTGACTGGGTCATGGCTGCGCCCCGACACC
CGCCAACACCCGCTGACGCGCCCTGACGGGCTTGTCTGCTCCCGGCATCCGCTTACAGACAAGCTGTGAC
CGTCTCCGGGAGCTGCATGTGTCAGAGGTTTTCACCGTCATCACCGAAACGCGCGAGGCAGGGTGCCTTG
ATGTGGGCGCCGGCGGTCGAGTGGCGACGGCGCGGCTTGTCCGCGCCCTGGTAGATTGCCTGGCCGTAGG
CCAGCCATTTTTGAGCGGCCAGCGGCCGCGATAGGCCGACGCGAAGCGGCGGGGCGTAGGGAGCGCAGCG
ACCGAAGGGTAGGCGCTTTTTGCAGCTCTTCGGCTGTGCGCTGGCCAGACAGTTATGCACAGGCCAGGCG
GGTTTTAAGAGTTTTAATAAGTTTTAAAGAGTTTTAGGCGGAAAAATCGCCTTTTTTCTCTTTTATATCA
GTCACTTACATGTGTGACCGGTTCCCAATGTACGGCTTTGGGTTCCCAATGTACGGGTTCCGGTTCCCAA
TGTACGGCTTTGGGTTCCCAATGTACGTGCTATCCACAGGAAAGAGACCTTTTCGACCTTTTTCCCCTGC
TAGGGCAATTTGCCCTAGCATCTGCTCCGTACATTAGGAACCGGCGGATGCTTCGCCCTCGATCAGGTTG
CGGTAGCGCATGACTAGGATCGGGCCAGCCTGCCCCGCCTCCTCCTTCAAATCGTACTCCGGCAGGTCAT
TTGACCCGATCAGCTTGCGCACGGTGAAACAGAACTTCTTGAACTCTCCGGCGCTGCCACTGCGTTCGTA
GATCGTCTTGAACAACCATCTGGCTTCTGCCTTGCCTGCGGCGCGGCGTGCCAGGCGGTAGAGAAAACGG
CCGATGCCGGGATCGATCAAAAAGTAATCGGGGTGAACCGTCAGCACGTCCGGGTTCTTGCCTTCTGTGA
TCTCGCGGTACATCCAATCAGCTAGCTCGATCTCGATGTACTCCGGCCGCCCGGTTTCGCTCTTTACGAT
CTTGTAGCGGCTAATCAAGGCTTCACCCTCGGATACCGTCACCAGGCGGCCGTTCTTGGCCTTCTTCGTA
CGCTGCATGGCAACGTGCGTGGTGTTTAACCGAATGCAGGTTTCTACCAGGTCGTCTTTCTGCTTTCCGC
CATCGGCTCGCCGGCAGAACTTGAGTACGTCCGCAACGTGTGGACGGAACACGCGGCCGGGCTTGTCTCC
CTTCCCTTCCCGGTATCGGTTCATGGATTCGGTTAGATGGGAAACCGCCATCAGTACCAGGTCGTAATCC
CACACACTGGCCATGCCGGCCGGCCCTGCGGAAACCTCTACGTGCCCGTCTGGAAGCTCGTAGCGGATCA
CCTCGCCAGCTCGTCGGTCACGCTTCGACAGACGGAAAACGGCCACGTCCATGATGCTGCGACTATCGCG
GGTGCCCACGTCATAGAGCATCGGAACGAAAAAATCTGGTTGCTCGTCGCCCTTGGGCGGCTTCCTAATC
GACGGCGCACCGGCTGCCGGCGGTTGCCGGGATTCTTTGCGGATTCGATCAGCGGCCGCTTGCCACGATT
CACCGGGGCGTGCTTCTGCCTCGATGCGTTGCCGCTGGGCGGCCTGCGCGGCCTTCAACTTCTCCACCAG
GTCATCACCCAGCGCCGCGCCGATTTGTACCGGGCCGGATGGTTTGCGACCGCTCACGCCGATTCCTCGG
GCTTGGGGGTTCCAGTGCCATTGCAGGGCCGGCAGACAACCCAGCCGCTTACGCCTGGCCAACCGCCCGT
TCCTCCACACATGGGGCATTCCACGGCGTCGGTGCCTGGTTGTTCTTGATTTTCCATGCCGCCTCCTTTA
GCCGCTAAAATTCATCTACTCATTTATTCATTTGCTCATTTACTCTGGTAGCTGCGCGATGTATTCAGAT
AGCAGCTCGGTAATGGTCTTGCCTTGGCGTACCGCGTACATCTTCAGCTTGGTGTGATCCTCCGCCGGCA
ACTGAAAGTTGACCCGCTTCATGGCTGGCGTGTCTGCCAGGCTGGCCAACGTTGCAGCCTTGCTGCTGCG
TGCGCTCGGACGGCCGGCACTTAGCGTGTTTGTGCTTTTGCTCATTTTCTCTTTACCTCATTAACTCAAA
TGAGTTTTGATTTAATTTCAGCGGCCAGCGCCTGGACCTCGCGGGCAGCGTCGCCCTCGGGTTCTGATTC
AAGAACGGTTGTGCCGGCGGCGGCAGTGCCTGGGTAGCTCACGCGCTGCGTGATACGGGACTCAAGAATG
GGCAGCTCGTACCCGGCCAGCGCCTCGGCAACCTCACCGCCGATGCGCGTGCCTTTGATCGCCCGCGACA
CGACAAAGGCCGCTTGTAGCCTTCCATCCGTGACCTCAATGCGCTGCTTAACCAGCTCCACCAGGTCGGC
GGTGGCCCATATGTCGTAAGGGCTTGGCTGCACCGGAATCAGCACGAAGTCGGCTGCCTTGATCGCGGAC
ACAGCCAAGTCCGCCGCCTGGGGCGCTCCGTCGATCACTACGAAGTCGCGCCGGCCGATGGCCTTCACGT
CGCGGTCAATCGTCGGGCGGTCGATGCCGACAACGGTTAGCGGTTGATCTTCCCGCACGGCCGCCCAATC
GCGGGCACTGCCCTGGGGATCGGAATCGACTAACAGAACATCGGCCCCGGCGAGTTGCAGGGCGCGGGCT
AGATGGGTTGCGATGGTCGTCTTGCCTGACCCGCCTTTCTGGTTAAGTACAGCGATAACCTTCATGCGTT
CCCCTTGCGTATTTGTTTATTTACTCATCGCATCATATACGCAGCGACCGCATGACGCAAGCTGTTTTAC
TCAAATACACATCACCTTTTTAGACGGCGGCGCTCGGTTTCTTCAGCGGCCAAGCTGGCCGGCCAGGCCG
CCAGCTTGGCATCAGACAAACCGGCCAGGATTTCATGCAGCCGCACGGTTGAGACGTGCGCGGGCGGCTC
GAACACGTACCCGGCCGCGATCATCTCCGCCTCGATCTCTTCGGTAATGAAAAACGGTTCGTCCTGGCCG
TCCTGGTGCGGTTTCATGCTTGTTCCTCTTGGCGTTCATTCTCGGCGGCCGCCAGGGCGTCGGCCTCGGT
CAATGCGTCCTCACGGAAGGCACCGCGCCGCCTGGCCTCGGTGGGCGTCACTTCCTCGCTGCGCTCAAGT
GCGCGGTACAGGGTCGAGCGATGCACGCCAAGCAGTGCAGCCGCCTCTTTCACGGTGCGGCCTTCCTGGT
CGATCAGCTCGCGGGCGTGCGCGATCTGTGCCGGGGTGAGGGTAGGGCGGGGGCCAAACTTCACGCCTCG
GGCCTTGGCGGCCTCGCGCCCGCTCCGGGTGCGGTCGATGATTAGGGAACGCTCGAACTCGGCAATGCCG
GCGAACACGGTCAACACCATGCGGCCGGCCGGCGTGGTGGTGTCGGCCCACGGCTCTGCCAGGCTACGCA
GGCCCGCGCCGGCCTCCTGGATGCGCTCGGCAATGTCCAGTAGGTCGCGGGTGCTGCGGGCCAGGCGGTC
TAGCCTGGTCACTGTCACAACGTCGCCAGGGCGTAGGTGGTCAAGCATCCTGGCCAGCTCCGGGCGGTCG
CGCCTGGTGCCGGTGATCTTCTCGGAAAACAGCTTGGTGCAGCCGGCCGCGTGCAGTTCGGCCCGTTGGT
TGGTCAAGTCCTGGTCGTCGGTGCTGACGCGGGCATAGCCCAGCAGGCCAGCGGCGGCGCTCTTGTTCAT
GGCGTAATGTCTCCGGTTCTAGTCGCAAGTATTCTACTTTATGCGACTAAAACACGCGACAAGAAAACGC
CAGGAAAAGGGCAGGGCGGCAGCCTGTCGCGTAACTTAGGACTTGTGCGACATGTCGTTTTCAGAAGACG
GCTGCACTGAACGTCAGAAGCCGACTGCACTATAGCAGCGGAGGGGTTGGATCAAAGTACTTTGATCCCG
AGGGGAACCCTGTGGTTGGCATGCACATACAAATGGACGAACGGATAAACCT
