>Addgene plasmid #74882 | pGWB552 | addgene partial sequence | sequence record 162909 | 35S-promoter 5'-CTATCCTTCGCAAGACCCTTC-3'
CGGGGGACTCTAGAATGAGCATGAGTAAAGGAGAAGAACTTTTCACTGGAGTTGTCCCAATTCTTGTTGA
ATTAGATGGTGATGTTAATGGGCACAAATTTTCTGTCAGTGGAGAGGGTGAAGGTGATGCAACATACGGA
AAACTTACCCTTAAATTTATTTGCACTACTGGAAAACTACCTGTTCCATGGCCAACACTTGTTACTACTT
TCGCTTACGGTGTGCAGTGCTTCTCAAGATACCCAGATCATATGAAGCGGCACGACTTCTTCAAGAGCGC
CATGCCTGAGGGATACGTGCAGGAGAGGACCATCTTCTTCAAGGACGACGGGAACTACAAGACACGTGCT
GAAGTCAAGTTTGAGGGAGACACCCTCGTCAACAGGATCGAGCTTAAGGGAATCGATTTCAAGGAGGACG
GAAACATCCTCGGCCACAAGTTGGAATACAACTTCAACTCCCACAACGTGTACATCATGGCAGACAAACA
AAAGAATGGAATCAAAGTTAACTTCAAAATTAGACACAACATTGAAGATGGAAGCGTTCAACTAGCAGAC
CATTATCAACAAAATACTCCAATTGGCGATGGCCCTGTCCTTTTACCAGACAACCATTACCTGTCCACAC
AATCTGCCCTTTCGAAAGATCCCAACGAAAAGAGAGACCACATGGTCCTTCTTGAGTTTGTAACAGCTGC
TGGGATTACACATGGCATGGATGAACTATACAAAGCTGTTATCACAAGTTTGTACAAAAAAGCTGAACGA
GAAACGTAAAATGATATAAATATCAATATATTAAATTAGATTTTGCATAAAAAACAGACTACATAATACT
GTAAAACACAACATATCCAGTC
